Addgene plasmid #27154: pMSG360zeo
Purpose: (Empty Backbone)
Depositing lab: Michael Glickman. Depositing organization: Memorial Sloan-Kettering Cancer Center. Publication: Redundant function of cmaA2 and mmaA2 in Mycobacterium tuberculosis cis cyclopropanation of oxygenated mycolates. Barkan D, Rao V, Sukenick GD, Glickman MS. J Bacteriol. 2010 Jul . 192(14):3661-8. 10.1128/JB.00312-10 PubMed 20472794.
Backbone
  Vector backbone: pmsg360
  Backbone manufacturer: Glickman Lab
  Backbone size (bp): 3267
  Vector type: Bacterial Expression ; mycobacterial ko vector
  Selectable markers: Zeocin
Growth in bacteria
  Bacterial resistance: Bleocin (Zeocin), 50 μg/mL
  Growth temperature: 37°C
  Growth strain: DH5alpha
  Copy number: Low Copy
Gene/Insert
  Gene/Insert name: None
  Cloning method: Restriction Enzyme
  Sequencing primers: 5′ na; 3′ na
Terms and licenses: Academic/Nonprofit Terms; Industry Terms: Not Available to Industry
How to cite: pMSG360zeo was a gift from Michael Glickman (Addgene plasmid # 27154 ; http://n2t.net/addgene:27154 ; RRID:Addgene_27154)
