[The description below was written by a language model from this plasmid's Addgene catalogue record and the feature table of its GenBank file.]
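Description:
pMSG360zeo is a 3,267 bp empty-backbone plasmid derived from pMSG360 and catalogued as a bacterial expression and mycobacterial knockout vector. It is propagated in E. coli through a ColE1/pMB1-type origin. The feature annotation calls this origin high-copy, whereas the catalogue entry lists the plasmid as low copy, and the record does not resolve that difference. No mycobacterial origin of replication, integration element or phage packaging sequence is annotated, which would be consistent with a non-replicating allelic-exchange substrate in mycobacteria, although the record does not state the delivery mechanism.

The only selectable marker is the Sh ble gene (BleoR) from Streptoalloteichus hindustanus, whose antibiotic-binding product confers resistance to Zeocin, bleomycin and phleomycin. It lies downstream of a lac UV5 promoter and a symmetric lac operator, with a Kozak-like sequence annotated at its start codon. This whole cassette is bracketed by two loxP sites in the same orientation, so Cre recombinase can excise the marker after it has been placed in a genome, leaving a single loxP scar and an unmarked deletion. Two SV40 polyadenylation signals are also annotated elsewhere in the backbone; they appear to be carry-overs from a parental vector and have no expected role in bacteria.

No insert is present. The vector type suggests that users clone homology arms flanking a target gene on either side of the floxed zeocin cassette by restriction cloning, but the cloning sites are not annotated. The associated publication concerns the cyclopropane synthase genes cmaA2 and mmaA2 in Mycobacterium tuberculosis, where a Zeocin marker of this kind could be useful for building strains with multiple mutations.
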