LOCUS       Exported 3267 bp ds-DNA circular SYN 12-MAY-2021
DEFINITION  synthetic circular DNA
ACCESSION   .
VERSION     .
KEYWORDS    pMSG360zeo
SOURCE      synthetic DNA construct
  ORGANISM  synthetic DNA construct
REFERENCE   1 (bases 1 to 3267)
  AUTHORS   Barkan D, Rao V, Sukenick GD, Glickman MS
  TITLE     Redundant function of cmaA2 and mmaA2 in Mycobacterium tuberculosis
            cis cyclopropanation of oxygenated mycolates.
  JOURNAL   J Bacteriol. 2010 Jul . 192(14):3661-8.
  PUBMED    20472794
REFERENCE   2 (bases 1 to 3267)
  AUTHORS   .
  TITLE     Direct Submission
  JOURNAL   Exported May 12, 2021 from SnapGene Server 1.1.58
            http://www.snapgene.com
FEATURES             Location/Qualifiers
     source          1..3267
                     /organism="synthetic DNA construct"
                     /mol_type="other DNA"
     protein_bind    complement(97..130)
                     /label=loxP
                     /bound_moiety="Cre recombinase"
                     /note="Cre-mediated recombination occurs in the 8-bp core
                     sequence (GCATACAT)."
     promoter        239..269
                     /label=lac UV5 promoter
                     /note="E. coli lac promoter with an ""up"" mutation"
     protein_bind    275..294
                     /label=lac operator (symmetric)
                     /bound_moiety="lac repressor encoded by lacI"
                     /note="The lac repressor binds to the lac operator to
                     inhibit transcription in E. coli. This inhibition can be
                     relieved by adding lactose or
                     isopropyl-beta-D-thiogalactopyranoside (IPTG). The
                     symmetric lac operator was optimized for tight binding of
                     lac repressor."
     regulatory      335..344
                     /regulatory_class="other"
                     /note="vertebrate consensus sequence for strong initiation
                     of translation (Kozak, 1987)"
     CDS             341..715
                     /codon_start=1
                     /gene="Sh ble from Streptoalloteichus hindustanus"
                     /product="antibiotic-binding protein"
                     /label=BleoR
                     /note="confers resistance to bleomycin, phleomycin, and
                     Zeocin(TM)"
                     /translation="MAKLTSAVPVLTARDVAGAVEFWTDRLGFSRDFVEDDFAGVVRDD
                     VTLFISAVQDQVVPDNTLAWVWVRGLDELYAEWSEVVSTNFRDASGPAMTEIGEQPWGR
                     EFALRDPAGNCVHFVAEEQD"
     protein_bind    complement(767..800)
                     /label=loxP
                     /bound_moiety="Cre recombinase"
                     /note="Cre-mediated recombination occurs in the 8-bp core
                     sequence (GCATACAT)."
     polyA_signal    1159..1293
                     /label=SV40 poly(A) signal
                     /note="SV40 polyadenylation signal"
     rep_origin      1467..2055
                     /direction=RIGHT
                     /label=ori
                     /note="high-copy-number ColE1/pMB1/pBR322/pUC origin of
                     replication"
     primer_bind     1956..1975
                     /label=pBR322ori-F
                     /note="pBR322 origin, forward primer"
     primer_bind     2220..2237
                     /label=L4440
                     /note="L4440 vector, forward primer"
     polyA_signal    2451..2585
                     /label=SV40 poly(A) signal
                     /note="SV40 polyadenylation signal"
ORIGIN
        1 ctagtgggca gatcttcgaa tgcatcgcgc gcaccgtacg tctcgaggaa ttcctgcagg
       61 atatctggat ccacgaagct tgcatggtgg cccggtataa cttcgtataa tgtatgctat
      121 acgaagttat ggatcatcct gagcttgcat gcctgcaggt cgtcgaggtc caccaagccc
      181 tcggcgacgt tccgccgggc ctcggcgacc gccgcgtcga ggcctccaga ccccaggctt
      241 gacactttat gcttccggct cgtataatgt gtggaattgt gagcgctcac aattcgcatg
      301 ctgataaatg cttcaataat agcacgtgag gagggccacc atggccaagt tgaccagtgc
      361 cgttccggtg ctcaccgcgc gcgacgtcgc cggagcggtc gagttctgga ccgaccggct
      421 cgggttctcc cgggacttcg tggaggacga cttcgccggt gtggtccggg acgacgtgac
      481 cctgttcatc agcgcggtcc aggaccaggt ggtgccggac aacaccctgg cctgggtgtg
      541 ggtgcgcggc ctggacgagc tgtacgccga gtggtcggag gtcgtgtcca cgaacttccg
      601 ggacgcctcc gggccggcca tgaccgagat cggcgagcag ccgtgggggc gggagttcgc
      661 cctgcgcgac ccggccggca actgcgtgca cttcgtggcc gaggagcagg actgacacgt
      721 gcctcgagat aaaattgcag gaattcgatg cctgacgccc cagcttataa cttcgtataa
      781 tgtatgctat acgaagttat tcgaactgta ccggatttcg gacaggactc tagaggatcc
      841 ccgggtacct gagagccttc aacccagtca gctccttccg gtgggcgcgg ggcatgacta
      901 tcgtcgccgc acttatgact gtcttcttta tcatgcaact cgtaggacag gtgccggcag
      961 cgctctgggt cattttcggc gaggaccgct ttcgctggag cgcgacgatg atcggcctgt
     1021 cgcttgcggt attcggaatc ttgcacgccc tcgctcaagc cttcgtcact ggtcccgcca
     1081 ccaaacgttt cggcgagaag caggccatta tcgccggcat ggcggccgac gcgctgggct
     1141 acgtcttgct ggcgttcgaa cttgtttatt gcagcttata atggttacaa ataaagcaat
     1201 agcatcacaa atttcacaaa taaagcattt ttttcactgc attctagttg tggtttgtcc
     1261 aaactcatca atgtatctta tcatgtctgg atctgacggg tgcgcatgat cgtgctcctg
     1321 tcgttgagga cccggctagg ctcttaagta ccgaattctg caggtttgac agcttatcat
     1381 cgcgataagc tcatgaccaa aatcccttaa cgtgagtttt cgttcgactg agcgtcagac
     1441 cccgtagaaa atatcaaagg atcttcttga gatccttttt ttctgcgcgt aatctgctgc
     1501 ttgcaaacaa aaaaaccacc gctaccagcg gtggtttgtt tgccggatca agagctacca
     1561 actctttttc cgaaggtaac tggcttcagc agagcgcaga taccaaatac tgtccttcta
     1621 gtgtagccgt agttaggcca ccacttcaag aactctgtag caccgcctac atacctcgct
     1681 ctgctaatcc tgttaccagt ggctgctgcc agtggcgata agtcgtgtct taccgggttg
     1741 gactcaagac gatagttacc ggataaggcg cagcggtcgg gctgaacggg gggttcgtgc
     1801 acacagccca gcttggagcg aacgacctac accgaactga gatacctaca gcgtgagcta
     1861 tgagaaagcg ccacgcttcc cgaagggaga aaggcggaca ggtatccggt aagcggcagg
     1921 gtcggaacag gagagcgcac gagggagctt ccagggggaa acgcctggta tctttatagt
     1981 cctgtcgggt ttcgccacct ctgacttgag cgtcgatttt tgtgatgctc gtcagggggg
     2041 cggagcctat ggaaaaacgc cagcaacgcg gcctttttac ggttcctggc cttttgctgg
     2101 ccttttgctg gccttttgct cacatgttct ttcctgcgtt atcccctgat tctgtggata
     2161 accgtattac cgcctttgag tgagctgata ccgctcgccg cagccgaacg accgagcgca
     2221 gcgagtcagt gagcgaggaa gcggaagagc gctgacttcc gcgtttccag actttacgaa
     2281 acacggaaac cgaagaccat tcatgttgtt gctcaggtcg cagacgtttt gcagcagcag
     2341 tcgcttcacg ttcgctcgcg tatcggtgat tcattctgct aaccagtaag gcaaccccgc
     2401 cagcctagcc gggtcctcaa cgacaggagc acgatcatgc gcacccgtca gatccagaca
     2461 tgataagata cattgatgag tttggacaaa ccacaactag aatgcagtga aaaaaatgct
     2521 ttatttgtga aatttgtgat gctattgctt tatttgtaac cattataagc tgcaataaac
     2581 aagttcgcga attgataatt attatcattt gcgggtcctt tccggcgatc cgccttgtta
     2641 cggggcggcg acctcgcggg ttttcgctat ttatgaaaat tttccggttt aaggcgtttc
     2701 cgttcttctt cgtcataact taatgttttt atttaaaata ccctctgaaa agaaaggaaa
     2761 cgacaggtgc tgaaagcgag ctttttggcc tctgtcgttt cctttctctg tttttgtccg
     2821 tggaatgaac aatggaagtc aacaaaaagc aagctagctt atcgattact atcgacggca
     2881 ctgctgccag ataacaccac cggggaaaca ttccatcatg atggccgtgc ggacatagga
     2941 agccagttca tccatcgctt tcttgtctgc tgccatttgc tttgtgacat ccagcgccgc
     3001 acattcagca gcgtttttca gcgcgttttc gatcaacgtt tcaatgttgg tatcaacacc
     3061 aggtttaact ttgaacttat cggcactgac ggttaccttg ttctgcgctg gctcatcacg
     3121 caggatacca aggctgatgt tgtagatatt ggtcaccggc tgagggtttt cgattgccgc
     3181 tgcgtggata gcaccatttg cgatcaggcn gtccttgatg aatgacactc cattgcgaat
     3241 aagttcgaag gagacggtgt cacgaaa
//
