>Addgene plasmid #27154 | pMSG360zeo | addgene partial sequence | sequence record 33517 | 27154 with pMSG360-F (GGATCATCCTGAGCTTGCAT)
TTCGCCGGGCCTCGGCGACCGCCGCGTCGAGGCCTCCAGACCCCAGGCTTGACACTTTATGCTTCCGGCT
CGTATAATGTGTGGAATTGTGAGCGCTCACAATTCGCATGCTGATAAATGCTTCAATAATAGCACGTGAG
GAGGGCCACCATGGCCAAGTTGACCAGTGCCGTTCCGGTGCTCACCGCGCGCGACGTCGCCGGAGCGGTC
GAGTTCTGGACCGACCGGCTCGGGTTCTCCCGGGACTTCGTGGAGGACGACTTCGCCGGTGTGGTCCGGG
ACGACGTGACCCTGTTCATCAGCGCGGTCCAGGACCAGGTGGTGCCGGACAACACCCTGGCCTGGGTGTG
GGTGCGCGGCCTGGACGAGCTGTACGCCGAGTGGTCGGAGGTCGTGTCCACGAACTTCCGGGACGCCTCC
GGGCCGGCCATGACCGAGATCGGCGAGCAGCCGTGGGGGCGGGAGTTCGCCCTGCGCGACCCGGCCGGCA
ACTGCGTGCACTTCGTGGCCGAGGAGCAGGACTGACACGTGCCTCGAGATAAAATTGCAGGAATTCGATG
CCTGACGCCCCAGCTTATAACTTCGTATAATGTATGCTATACGAAGTTATTCGAACTGTACCGGATTTCG
GACAGGACTCTAGAGGATCCCCGGGTACCTGAGAGCCTTCAACCCAGTCAGCTCCTTCCGGTGGGCGCGG
GGCATGACTATCGTCGCCGCACTTATGACTGTCTTCTTTATCATGCAAC
